Addgene plasmid #51567: PhyB-mCherry-CAAX
Purpose: Constitutively express PM (Plasma membrane) localized PhyB in Saccharomyces cerevisiae
Depositing lab: Chao Tang. Depositing organization: Peking University. Publication: A light-inducible organelle-targeting system for dynamically activating and inactivating signaling in budding yeast. Yang X, Jost AP, Weiner OD, Tang C. Mol Biol Cell. 2013 Aug;24(15):2419-30. doi: 10.1091/mbc.E13-03-0126. Epub 2013 Jun 12. PubMed 23761071.
Backbone
  Vector backbone: pRS305
  Backbone size w/o insert (bp): 7236
  Vector type: Yeast Expression
  Selectable markers: LEU2
Growth in bacteria
  Bacterial resistance: Ampicillin, 100 μg/mL
  Growth temperature: 37°C
  Growth strain: DH5alpha
  Copy number: High Copy
Gene/Insert
  Gene/Insert name: PhyB
  Species: A. thaliana (mustard weed)
  Insert size (bp): 5101
  Mutation: 1-908aa only
  Entrez Gene: PHYB (a.k.a. AT2G18790, HY3, MSF3.17, MSF3_17, OOP1, OUT OF PHASE 1, PHYTOCHROME B, phytochrome B)
  Promoter: ADH1pr
  Tag / fusion protein: mCherry (C terminal on insert); CAAX (C terminal on insert)
  Cloning method: Restriction Enzyme; 5′ cloning site Apa1 (not destroyed); 3′ cloning site NotI (not destroyed)
  Sequencing primers: 5′ mCherry F
Resource information
  A portion of this plasmid was derived from a plasmid made by: Jared Toettcher
Terms and licenses: Academic/Nonprofit Terms; Industry Terms: Not Available to Industry
Depositor comments: There is a 15-aa linker (EFDSAGSAGSAGGSS) between the PhyB and mCherry and a 10-aa linker (SAGSAGKASG) between mCherry and anchor gene.
How to cite: PhyB-mCherry-CAAX was a gift from Chao Tang (Addgene plasmid # 51567 ; http://n2t.net/addgene:51567 ; RRID:Addgene_51567)
