[The description below was written by a language model from this plasmid's Addgene catalogue record and pLannotate feature annotations shown in this document.]
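Description:
PhyB-mCherry-CAAX is a yeast expression plasmid built on pRS305, an integrating shuttle vector of the pRS series. No yeast replication origin or centromere is annotated in the feature table, which fits chromosomal integration rather than episomal maintenance in Saccharomyces cerevisiae. Yeast transformants are selected through the LEU2 auxotrophic marker, present with its own promoter. In E. coli the plasmid is propagated at high copy from a ColE1/pUC-type origin under ampicillin selection (AmpR). An f1 origin, lacZα and lac promoter remnants, and flanking T3 and T7 promoters are carried over from the pBluescript-derived backbone. Several short fragments of other yeast genes and pBR322 elements are also annotated and appear to be backbone remnants without a stated function.

The payload is a single fusion protein driven by the constitutive S. cerevisiae ADH1 promoter. It consists of an N-terminal portion of Arabidopsis thaliana phytochrome B (residues 1–908 only), a 15-residue flexible linker, the monomeric red fluorescent protein mCherry, a 10-residue linker, and a C-terminal CAAX anchor. The feature table identifies this anchor as a short fragment of human K-Ras. The CAAX motif directs prenylation and tethers the fusion to the plasma membrane, while mCherry allows its localization to be confirmed by microscopy. No transcription terminator is annotated downstream of the fusion.

According to the record, the plasmid serves to express plasma membrane-localized PhyB constitutively in budding yeast. It was made as part of a light-inducible organelle-targeting system for dynamically activating and inactivating signaling. In such systems, anchored PhyB acts as the membrane docking site to which a partner-tagged protein is reversibly recruited by light. The partner construct is not part of this record.
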