Features (pLannotate 1.2.2; 27 found; start..end, strand, type, name):
     59..136     +  CDS            YO192_YEAST (fragment): Experimental evidence at protein level: Swiss-Prot protein existence level 1. From Saccharomyces cerevisiae (strain ATCC 204508 / S288c) (Baker's yeast).
    276..683     +  promoter       LEU2 promoter: S. cerevisiae LEU2
   1199..2293    +  CDS            LEU2: LEU3_YEAST - Experimental evidence at protein level: Swiss-Prot protein existence level 1. Catalyzes the oxidation of 3-carboxy-2-hydroxy-4- methylpentanoate (3-isopropylmalate) to 3-carboxy-4-methyl-2- oxopentanoate. The product decarboxylates to 4-methyl-2 oxopentanoate. From Saccharomyces cerevisiae (strain ATCC 204508 / S288c) (Baker's yeast).
   2589..2927    +  CDS            YO085_YEAST: Protein predicted: Swiss-Prot protein existence level 4. From Saccharomyces cerevisiae (strain ATCC 204508 / S288c) (Baker's yeast).
   3292..3996    +  promoter       ADH1 promoter: S. cerevisiae ADH1; promoter for alcohol dehydrogenase 1
   4014..6737    +  CDS            PHYB (fragment): PHYB_ARATH - Also known as HY3 From Arabidopsis thaliana (Mouse-ear cress).
   6783..7490    +  CDS            mCherry: mCherry is a basic (constitutively fluorescent) red fluorescent protein published in 2004, derived from Discosoma sp.. It is reported to be a very rapidly-maturing monomer with low acid sensitivity.
   7527..7574    +  CDS            K-Ras (fragment): human small GTPase proto-oncoprotein
   7595..7619    -  misc_feature   MCS (fragment): pBluescript multiple cloning site
   8315..8367    +  CDS            LEU2 (fragment): 3-isopropylmalate dehydrogenase, required for leucine biosynthesis; S. cerevisiae LEU2; yeast auxotrophic marker
   8729..8839    -  CDS            NFS1 (fragment): NFS1_YEAST - Also known as SPL1 From Saccharomyces cerevisiae (strain ATCC 204508 / S288c) (Baker's yeast).
   8885..8903    -  promoter       T7 promoter: promoter for bacteriophage T7 RNA polymerase
   8906..9063    +  CDS            lacZα (fragment): LacZα fragment of β-galactosidase; lacZ fragment
   9067..9495    +  rep_origin     f1 ori (sequence partly withheld): f1 bacteriophage origin of replication; arrow indicates direction of (+) strand synthesis
   9523..9574    -  misc_feature   bom (fragment): basis of mobility region from pBR322
   9630..9722    -  CDS            URA3 (fragment): PYRF_YEAST - Experimental evidence at protein level: Swiss-Prot protein existence level 1. From Saccharomyces cerevisiae (strain ATCC 204508 / S288c) (Baker's yeast).
   9722..9854    -  promoter       URA3 promoter (fragment): S. cerevisiae URA3
   9862..9911    -  misc_feature   bom (fragment): basis of mobility region from pBR322
  10013..10048   -  CDS            rop (fragment): Rop protein, which maintains plasmids at low copy number; rop
  10160..10264   +  promoter       AmpR promoter: bla
  10265..11125   +  CDS            AmpR: β-lactamase; bla; confers resistance to ampicillin, carbenicillin, and related antibiotics
  11296..11884   +  rep_origin     ori: high-copy-number ColE1/pMB1/pBR322/pUC origin of replication
  12067..12159   +  CDS            lacI (fragment): lac repressor; lacI; The lac repressor binds to the lac operator to inhibit transcription in E. coli. This inhibition can be relieved by adding lactose or isopropyl-β-D-thiogalactopyranoside (IPTG).
  12172..12193   +  protein_bind   CAP binding site: CAP binding activates transcription in the presence of cAMP. E. coli catabolite activator protein
  12208..12238   +  promoter       lac promoter: promoter for the E. coli lac operon
  12242..12264   +  protein_bind   lac operator (fragment): The lac repressor binds to the lac operator to inhibit transcription in E. coli. This inhibition can be relieved by adding lactose or isopropyl-β-D-thiogalactopyranoside (IPTG). lac repressor encoded by lacI
  12307..12325   +  promoter       T3 promoter: promoter for bacteriophage T3 RNA polymerase
>Addgene plasmid #51567 | PhyB-mCherry-CAAX | depositor full sequence | sequence record 78804 | PhyB-mCherry-CAAX sequence 12337 bps
GGCCGGCCATTTAAATGTTTAAACGGCCACGCTGGCCGAGGAGAACTTCTAGTATATCTACATACCTAAT
ATTATTGCCTTATTAAAAATGGAATCCCAACAATTACATCAAAATCCACATTCTCTTCAAAATCAATTGT
CCTGTACTTCCTTGTTCATGTGTGTTCAAAAACGTTATATTTATAGGATAATTATACTCTATTTCTCAAC
AAGTAATTGGTTGTTTGGCCGAGCGGTCTAAGGCGCCTGATTCAAGAAATATCTTGACCGCAGTTAACTG
TGGGAATACTCAGGTATCGTAAGATGCAAGAGTTCGAATCTCTTAGCAACCATTATTTTTTTCCTCAACA
TAACGAGAACACACAGGGGCGCTATCGCACAGAATCAAATTCGATGACTGGAAATTTTTTGTTAATTTCA
GAGGTCGCCTGACGCATATACCTTTTTCAACTGAAAAATTGGGAGAAAAAGGAAAGGTGAGAGCGCCGGA
ACCGGCTTTTCATATAGAATAGAGAAGCGTTCATGACTAAATGCTTGCATCACAATACTTGAAGTTGACA
ATATTATTTAAGGACCTATTGTTTTTTCCAATAGGTGGTTAGCAATCGTCTTACTTTCTAACTTTTCTTA
CCTTTTACATTTCAGCAATATATATATATATATTTCAAGGATATACCATTCTAATGTCTGCCCCTAAGTT
ACCAATAGATAGCGGTTTAATATAAGGTTTCAACAAGAAATATTTTGTGAAAATCAAAAGTTAATAGTTT
CACTGTCGAAAATATGAAAGTTTAAGTTTTCAGTTCATCCCATTGTAGTTATCAAATTTCTGTGTTTCCC
GTATATGTGTGCTCTGTATTCATCGCTATCTTGAAACTGGTTATGATCGTTGCGCATGTGACCTGTATCG
CTCAAAAGAGCCCGGCACCGGTACCGGGCAAAAGCCCCTAGCAAGCTAAAATGATTCAACTTTCGTAGTA
ATTTGTTCAACCGGTCACAGTAAAGTCAATGACTAACTTTTGAATCGAGGATGTATTTCCAATTGAAAGC
AATGTATATATAAACCATTGTGTTGAAGCTTGTCTTACAGTTTTCTTGTATCCTCCCATTGTTCATATAG
TACTTAAAGTACCATAATCCTTAAAGAACAAACTTGAAAGAGAATACACTATACACAACTAATAAATAAA
GAATAATCATGGCTGTGACCAAGACAATTGTAGTTCTACCAGGTGACCATGTTGGTCAAGAAATCACTGA
AGAGGCCATTAAAGTTTTAAATGCTATTCAGGAATGTCGTCCAGACAAGGTCAATTTCAAGTTTGATCAT
CATTTGATCGGTGGTGCTGCAATTGATGCCACTGGTGTTCCATTACCAGACGAAGCTTTGGAGGCCTCTA
AGAAAGCTGATGCCGTGCTTCTGGGTGCTGTTGGTGGTCCAAAATGGGGTACTGGCGCTGTCAGACCAGA
ACAAGGTCTTTTGAAAATCCGTAAGGAGTTGCAATTGTATGCTAATCTAAGACCATGTAATTTTGCATCT
GATTCCTTACTAGATCTATCGCCATTGAAGCCTGAAATTGCAAGAGGTACAGATTTCGTCGTTGTTAGAG
AACTAGTGGGTGGTATTTATTTCGGGGAGAGAAAAGAAGATGAAGGTGATGGTGTCGCCTGGGATAGCGA
AAAGTATTCTGTGCCCGAAGTTCAAAGAATCACTAGAATGGCTGCTTTCATGGCTCTGCAACACAACCCA
CCTTTACCTATTTGGTCTCTAGATAAAGCCAACGTTCTAGCATCATCAAGATTATGGAGAAAAACAGTGG
AAGAGACGATTAAGAATGAATTCCCACAATTGACTGTTCAACATCAATTGATTGATTCCGCTGCTATGAT
CTTGGTTAAGAACCCAACTCATCTAAATGGTATTATTATCACAAACAATATGTTTGGTGATATTATCTCC
GATGAAGCCTCCGTGATCCCAGGTTCGTTAGGATTACTTCCATCTGCCTCCTTGGCATCTCTTCCAGATA
AGAATACGGCATTTGGTTTATATGAGCCATGTCATGGCTCTGCTCCAGACTTACCAAAGGGAAAGGTTAA
CCCCGTAGCAACAATCCTATCTGCTGCTATGATGTTGAAGTTGTCTCTGGACCTGTTCGAAGAAGGTGAA
ATTATAGAACAAGCAGTCAAGAAAGTGTTGGATTCTGGTATCAGAACAGCGGATCTAAAGGGTACCAACT
CTACTACTGAGGTCGGTGATGCAGTAGCGAAAGCTGTCAGGGAACTATTAGCTTAGACTTAGTAGATGTA
CAGTTGCATACATAAGTCTGAACAGAAAGAAGTAAATATCATATCTAGTTCGGTTTAGAAATCAGTGACT
ATATTGGTTTTGACCAGATCGCAATCCTTGCAAGCATTTAGTAATGACTATCAAACCGGTGAATCATCTG
ATAAGGCTATATTAGCTTGTGCATTCGCATGTATCGGGAAACGAACGGTACCGGGCCCTAAAACAAGAAG
AGGGTTGACTACATCACGATGAGGGGGATCGAAGAAATGATGGTAAATGAAATAGGAAATCAAGGAGCAT
GAAGGCAAAAGACAAATATAAGGGTCGAACGAAAAATAAAGTGAAAAGTGTTGATATGATGTATTTGGCT
TTGCGGCGCCGAAAAAACGAGTTTACGCAATTGCACAATCATGCTGACTCTGTGGCGGACCCGCGCTCTT
GCCGGCCCGGCGATAACGCTGGGCGTGAGGCTGTGCCCGGCGGAGTTTTTTGCGCCTGCATTTTCCAAGG
TTTACCCTGCGCTAAGGGGCGAGATTGGAGAAGCAATAAGAATGCCGGTTGGGGTTGCGATGATGACGAC
CACGACAACTGGTGTCATTATTTAAGTTGCCGAAAGAACCTGAGTGCATTTGCAACATGAGTATACTAGA
AGAATGAGCCAAGACTTGCGAGACGCGAGTTTGCCGGTGGTGCGAACAATAGAGCGACCATGACCTTGAA
GGTGAGACGCGCATAACCGCTAGAGTACTTTGAAGAGGAAACAGCAATAGGGTTGCTACCAGTATAAATA
GACAGGTACATACAACACTGGAAATGGTTGTCTGTTTGAGTACGCTTTCAATTCATTTGGGTGTGCACTT
TATTATGTTACAATATGGAAGGGAACTTTACACTTCTCCTATGCACATATATTAATTAAAGTCCAATGCT
AGTAGAGAAGGGGGGTAACACCCCTCCGCGCTCTTTTCCGATTTTTTTCTAAACCGTGGAATATTTCGGA
TATCCTTTTGTTGTTTCCGGGTGTACAATATGGACTTCCTCTTTTCTGGCAACCAAACCCATACATCGGG
ATTCCTATAATACCTTCGTTGGTCTCCCTAACATGTAGGTGGCGGAGGGGAGATATACAATAGAACAGAT
ACCAGACAAGACATAATGGGCTAAACAAGACTACACCAATTACACTGCCTCATTGATGGTGGTACATAAC
GAACTAATACTGTAGCCCTAGACTTGATAGCCATCATCATATCGAAGTTTCACTACCCTTTTTCCATTTG
CCATCTATTGAAGTAATAATAGGCGCATGCAACTTCTTTTCTTTTTTTTTCTTTTCTCTCTCCCCCGTTG
TTGTCTCACCATATCCGCAATGACAAAAAAATGATGGAAGACACTAAAGGAAAAAATTAACGACAAAGAC
AGCACCAACAGATGTCGTTGTTCCAGAGCTGATGAGGGGTATCTCGAAGCACACGAAACTTTTTCCTTCC
TTCATTCACGCACACTACTCTCTAATGAGCAACGGTATACGGCCTTCCTTCCAGTTACTTGAATTTGAAA
TAAAAAAAAGTTTGCTGTCTTGCTATCAAGTATAAATAGACCTGCAATTATTAATCTTTTGTTTCCTCGT
CATTGTTCTCGTTCCCTTTCTTCCTTGTTTCTTTTTCTGCACAATATTTCAAGCTATACCAAGCATACAA
TCAACTATCTCATATACAAAGCAATGGTTTCCGGAGTCGGGGGTAGTGGCGGTGGCCGTGGCGGTGGCCG
TGGCGGAGAAGAAGAACCGTCGTCAAGTCACACTCCTAATAACCGAAGAGGAGGAGAACAAGCTCAATCG
TCGGGAACGAAATCTCTCAGACCAAGAAGCAACACTGAATCAATGAGCAAAGCAATTCAACAGTACACCG
TCGACGCAAGACTCCACGCCGTTTTCGAACAATCCGGCGAATCAGGGAAATCATTCGACTACTCACAATC
ACTCAAAACGACGACGTACGGTTCCTCTGTACCTGAGCAACAGATCACAGCTTATCTCTCTCGAATCCAG
CGAGGTGGTTACATTCAGCCTTTCGGATGTATGATCGCCGTCGATGAATCCAGTTTCCGGATCATCGGTT
ACAGTGAAAACGCCAGAGAAATGTTAGGGATTATGCCTCAATCTGTTCCTACTCTTGAGAAACCTGAGAT
TCTAGCTATGGGAACTGATGTGAGATCTTTGTTCACTTCTTCGAGCTCGATTCTACTCGAGCGTGCTTTC
GTTGCTCGAGAGATTACCTTGTTAAATCCGGTTTGGATCCATTCCAAGAATACTGGTAAACCGTTTTACG
CCATTCTTCATAGGATTGATGTTGGTGTTGTTATTGATTTAGAGCCAGCTAGAACTGAAGATCCTGCGCT
TTCTATTGCTGGTGCTGTTCAATCGCAGAAACTCGCGGTTCGTGCGATTTCTCAGTTACAGGCTCTTCCT
GGTGGAGATATTAAGCTTTTGTGTGACACTGTCGTGGAAAGTGTGAGGGACTTGACTGGTTATGATCGTG
TTATGGTTTATAAGTTTCATGAAGATGAGCATGGAGAAGTTGTAGCTGAGAGTAAACGAGATGATTTAGA
GCCTTATATTGGACTGCATTATCCTGCTACTGATATTCCTCAAGCGTCAAGGTTCTTGTTTAAGCAGAAC
CGTGTCCGAATGATAGTAGATTGCAATGCCACACCTGTTCTTGTGGTCCAGGACGATAGGCTAACTCAGT
CTATGTGCTTGGTTGGTTCTACTCTTAGGGCTCCTCATGGTTGTCACTCTCAGTATATGGCTAACATGGG
ATCTATTGCGTCTTTAGCAATGGCGGTTATAATCAATGGAAATGAAGATGATGGGAGCAATGTAGCTAGT
GGAAGAAGCTCGATGAGGCTTTGGGGTTTGGTTGTTTGCCATCACACTTCTTCTCGCTGCATACCGTTTC
CGCTAAGGTATGCTTGTGAGTTTTTGATGCAGGCTTTCGGTTTACAGTTAAACATGGAATTGCAGTTAGC
TTTGCAAATGTCAGAGAAACGCGTTTTGAGAACGCAGACACTGTTATGTGATATGCTTCTGCGTGACTCG
CCTGCTGGAATTGTTACACAGAGTCCCAGTATCATGGACTTAGTGAAATGTGACGGTGCAGCATTTCTTT
ACCACGGGAAGTATTACCCGTTGGGTGTTGCTCCTAGTGAAGTTCAGATAAAAGATGTTGTGGAGTGGTT
GCTTGCGAATCATGCGGATTCAACCGGATTAAGCACTGATAGTTTAGGCGATGCGGGGTATCCCGGTGCA
GCTGCGTTAGGGGATGCTGTGTGCGGTATGGCAGTTGCATATATCACAAAAAGAGACTTTCTTTTTTGGT
TTCGATCTCACACTGCGAAAGAAATCAAATGGGGAGGCGCTAAGCATCATCCGGAGGATAAAGATGATGG
GCAACGAATGCATCCTCGTTCGTCCTTTCAGGCTTTTCTTGAAGTTGTTAAGAGCCGGAGTCAGCCATGG
GAAACTGCGGAAATGGATGCGATTCACTCGCTCCAGCTTATTCTGAGAGACTCTTTTAAAGAATCTGAGG
CGGCTATGAACTCTAAAGTTGTGGATGGTGTGGTTCAGCCATGTAGGGATATGGCGGGGGAACAGGGGAT
TGATGAGTTAGGTGCAGTTGCAAGAGAGATGGTTAGGCTCATTGAGACTGCAACTGTTCCTATATTCGCT
GTGGATGCCGGAGGCTGCATCAATGGATGGAACGCTAAGATTGCAGAGTTGACAGGTCTCTCAGTTGAAG
AAGCTATGGGGAAGTCTCTGGTTTCTGATTTAATATACAAAGAGAATGAAGCAACTGTCAATAAGCTTCT
TTCTCGTGCTTTGAGAGGGGACGAGGAAAAGAATGTGGAGGTTAAGCTGAAAACTTTCAGCCCCGAACTA
CAAGGGAAAGCAGTTTTTGTGGTTGTGAATGCTTGTTCCAGCAAGGACTACTTGAACAACATTGTCGGCG
TTTGTTTTGTTGGACAAGACGTTACTAGTCAGAAAATCGTAATGGATAAGTTCATCAACATACAAGGAGA
TTACAAGGCTATTGTACATAGCCCAAACCCTCTAATCCCGCCAATTTTTGCTGCTGACGAGAACACGTGC
TGCCTGGAATGGAACATGGCGATGGAAAAGCTTACGGGTTGGTCTCGCAGTGAAGTGATTGGGAAAATGA
TTGTCGGGGAAGTGTTTGGGAGCTGTTGCATGCTAAAGGGTCCTGATGCTTTAACCAAGTTCATGATTGT
ATTGCATAATGCGATTGGTGGCCAAGATACGGATAAGTTCCCTTTCCCATTCTTTGACCGCAATGGGAAG
TTTGTTCAGGCTCTATTGACTGCAAACAAGCGGGTTAGCCTCGAGGGAAAGGTTATTGGGGCTTTCTGTT
TCTTGCAAATCCCGAGCGAATTCGATAGTGCTGGTAGTGCTGGTAGTGCTGGTGGTAGTTCCCTAGTGAG
CAAGGGCGAGGAGGATAACATGGCCATCATCAAGGAGTTCATGCGCTTCAAGGTGCACATGGAGGGCTCC
GTGAACGGCCACGAGTTCGAGATCGAGGGCGAGGGCGAGGGCCGCCCCTACGAGGGCACCCAGACCGCCA
AGCTGAAGGTGACCAAGGGTGGCCCCCTGCCCTTCGCCTGGGACATCCTGTCCCCTCAGTTCATGTACGG
CTCCAAGGCCTACGTGAAGCACCCCGCCGACATCCCCGACTACTTGAAGCTGTCCTTCCCCGAGGGCTTC
AAGTGGGAGCGCGTGATGAACTTCGAGGACGGCGGCGTGGTGACCGTGACCCAGGACTCCTCCCTGCAGG
ACGGCGAGTTCATCTACAAGGTGAAGCTGCGCGGCACCAACTTCCCCTCCGACGGCCCCGTAATGCAGAA
GAAGACCATGGGCTGGGAGGCCTCCTCCGAGCGGATGTACCCCGAGGACGGCGCCCTGAAGGGCGAGATC
AAGCAGAGGCTGAAGCTGAAGGACGGCGGCCACTACGACGCTGAGGTCAAGACCACCTACAAGGCCAAGA
AGCCCGTGCAGCTGCCCGGCGCCTACAACGTCAACATCAAGTTGGACATCACCTCCCACAACGAGGACTA
CACCATCGTGGAACAGTACGAACGCGCCGAGGGCCGCCACTCCACCGGCGGCATGGACGAGCTGTACAAG
GGTAGCGATAGCGCAGGCAGTGCTGGTAAGGCTAGCGGTAAAAAGAAGAAAAAGAAGTCAAAGACAAAGT
GTGTAATTATGTAATGCGGGATCCTGAGTAAATAAGCGGCCGCCACCGCGGTGGAGCTCTAAGCAAATAG
CTAAATTATATACGAATTAATATTATGATTAAGTGTTTACGTGAGTGCGATATTTTTATTACTATCTTAT
ACAGTTGTATATACTCTATAAAATGAGTTGTCTATTAATTAACGCGATGAATGCTTTCTGGGTTTACCTC
TCCAACAACTCTAGTTTACTTCTCAATACATTCAATTGTATTTGATTTGTCAATACTTCATCATTAATCA
ATTCTATAGTTTTGTTTTTCTCGTTTATTTCCAAATTTAATGCATCAATTTTATTATTCAATTTGTCGTT
GATTTTGGTTAATGATTTTATGGTTTGATCTCTGGCATTGATTGTTTGTGTTAGTTTTTCATTATTGATA
ATTAAATTATTTAAGTTAGTTATCAACTCGGTGTTTTCAAGTTTCAAGTTTTCAATTTCTTTAGAGTTTA
TTAGATTTGTCAAAGTTTCTGAATTGCTTGATTGGTCCTGTAGAAGAGTATTTGTTGTTGTGGATAATTG
ATTCAATTTTTGAGACAATTGCTGGAAGGCGTTGAAATATCTAGCATCAATCTCATGGTTTTTTTCCCGA
GAGTCTCGTAGATTCAATTGTTTTAATATATCTTGGGACCACTCTTGATTTGAACTCATGGAAATTAAAC
TGGGTGTTGTGTTGTGGTGTAATGATTGTACCCCCTTTGCTTATAATTGTGTGGCCACCGAAGTCGGTGA
TGCTGTCGCCGAAGAAGTTAAGAAAATCCTTGCTTAAAAAGATTCTCTTTTTTTATGATATTTGTACATA
AACTTTATAAATGAAATTCATAATAGAAACGACACGAAATTACAAAATGGAATATGTTCATAGGGTAGAC
GAAACTATATACGCAATCTACATACATTTATCAAGAAGGAGAAAAAGGAGGATGTAAAGGAATACAGGTA
AGCAAATTGATACTAATGGCTCAACGTGATAAGGAAAAAGAATTGCACTTTAACATTAATATTGACAAGG
AGGAGGGCACCACACAAAAAGTTAGGTGTAACAGAAAATCATGAAACTATGATTCCTAATTTATATATTG
GAGGATTTTCTCTAAAAAAAAAAAAATACAACAAATAAAAAACACTCAATGACCTGACCATTTGATGGAG
TTTAAGTCAATACCTTCTTGAACCATTTCCCATAATGGTGAAAGTTCCCTCAAGAATTTTACTCTGTCAG
AAACGGCCTTAACGACGTAGGCCGGCCATTTAAATGTTTAAACGGCCACGCTGGCCCAATTCGCCCTATA
GTGAGTCGTATTACAATTCACTGGCCGTCGTTTTACAACGTCGTGACTGGGAAAACCCTGGCGTTACCCA
ACTTAATCGCCTTGCAGCACATCCCCCTTTCGCCAGCTGGCGTAATAGCGAAGAGGCCCGCACCGATCGC
CCTTCCCAACAGTTGCGCAGCCTGAATGGCGAATGG
[124 nt withheld, positions 9067-9190]
C
[91 nt withheld, positions 9192-9282]
A
[49 nt withheld, positions 9284-9332]
CCTTTGACGTTGGAGTCCACGTTCTTT
[37 nt withheld, positions 9360-9396]
ACCCTATCTCGGTCTATTCTTTTGATTTATAAGGGATTTTGCCGATTTCGGCCTATTGGTTAAAAAATGA
GCTGATTTAACAAAAATTTAACGCGAATTTTAACAAAATATTAACGCTTACAATTTCCTGATGCGGTATT
TTCTCCTTACGCATCTGTGCGGTATTTCACACCGCATAGGGTAATAACTGATATAATTAAATTGAAGCTC
TAATTTGTGAGTTTAGTATTAGGATCTCTACCCTTGGCGAAAAGTCCTCTGCCAACAATGATGATATCTG
ATCCACCACTTACAACTTCGTCGACGGTTCTGTACTGCTGACCCAATATGCGTATATATACCAATCTAAG
TCTGTGCTCCTTCCTTCGTTCTTCCTTCTGTTCGGAGATTACCGAATCAAAAAAATTTCAAGGAAACCGA
AATCAAAAAAAAGAATAAAAAAAAAATGATGAATTGAAAAGGTGGTATGGTGCACTCTCAGTACAATCTG
CTCTGATGCCGCATAGTTAAGCCAGCCCCGACACCCGCCAACACCCGCTGACGCGCCCTGACGGGCTTGT
CTGCTCCCGGCATCCGCTTACAGACAAGCTGTGACCGTCTCCGGGAGCTGCATGTGTCAGAGGTTTTCAC
CGTCATCACCGAAACGCGCGAGACGAAAGGGCCTCGTGATACGCCTATTTTTATAGGTTAATGTCATGAT
AATAATGGTTTCTTAGACGTCGGCGCGCCGAGGACGTCAGGTGGCACTTTTCGGGGAAATGTGCGCGGAA
CCCCTATTTGTTTATTTTTCTAAATACATTCAAATATGTATCCGCTCATGAGACAATAACCCTGATAAAT
GCTTCAATAATATTGAAAAAGGAAGAGTATGAGTATTCAACATTTCCGTGTCGCCCTTATTCCCTTTTTT
GCGGCATTTTGCCTTCCTGTTTTTGCTCACCCAGAAACGCTGGTGAAAGTAAAAGATGCTGAAGATCAGT
TGGGTGCACGAGTGGGTTACATCGAACTGGATCTCAACAGCGGTAAGATCCTTGAGAGTTTTCGCCCCGA
AGAACGTTTTCCAATGATGAGCACTTTTAAAGTTCTGCTATGTGGCGCGGTATTATCCCGTATTGACGCC
GGGCAAGAGCAACTCGGTCGCCGCATACACTATTCTCAGAATGACTTGGTTGAGTACTCACCAGTCACAG
AAAAGCATCTTACGGATGGCATGACAGTAAGAGAATTATGCAGTGCTGCCATAACCATGAGTGATAACAC
TGCGGCCAACTTACTTCTGACAACGATCGGAGGACCGAAGGAGCTAACCGCTTTTTTGCACAACATGGGG
GATCATGTAACTCGCCTTGATCGTTGGGAACCGGAGCTGAATGAAGCCATACCAAACGACGAGCGTGACA
CCACGATGCCTGTAGCAATGGCAACAACGTTGCGCAAACTATTAACTGGCGAACTACTTACTCTAGCTTC
CCGGCAACAATTAATAGACTGGATGGAGGCGGATAAAGTTGCAGGACCACTTCTGCGCTCGGCCCTTCCG
GCTGGCTGGTTTATTGCTGATAAATCTGGAGCCGGTGAGCGTGGGTCTCGCGGTATCATTGCAGCACTGG
GGCCAGATGGTAAGCCCTCCCGTATCGTAGTTATCTACACGACGGGGAGTCAGGCAACTATGGATGAACG
AAATAGACAGATCGCTGAGATAGGTGCCTCACTGATTAAGCATTGGTAACTGTCAGACCAAGTTTACTCA
TATATACTTTAGATTGATTTAAAACTTCATTTTTAATTTAAAAGGATCTAGGTGAAGATCCTTTTTGATA
ATCTCATGACCAAAATCCCTTAACGTGAGTTTTCGTTCCACTGAGCGTCAGACCCCGTAGAAAAGATCAA
AGGATCTTCTTGAGATCCTTTTTTTCTGCGCGTAATCTGCTGCTTGCAAACAAAAAAACCACCGCTACCA
GCGGTGGTTTGTTTGCCGGATCAAGAGCTACCAACTCTTTTTCCGAAGGTAACTGGCTTCAGCAGAGCGC
AGATACCAAATACTGTTCTTCTAGTGTAGCCGTAGTTAGGCCACCACTTCAAGAACTCTGTAGCACCGCC
TACATACCTCGCTCTGCTAATCCTGTTACCAGTGGCTGCTGCCAGTGGCGATAAGTCGTGTCTTACCGGG
TTGGACTCAAGACGATAGTTACCGGATAAGGCGCAGCGGTCGGGCTGAACGGGGGGTTCGTGCACACAGC
CCAGCTTGGAGCGAACGACCTACACCGAACTGAGATACCTACAGCGTGAGCTATGAGAAAGCGCCACGCT
TCCCGAAGGGAGAAAGGCGGACAGGTATCCGGTAAGCGGCAGGGTCGGAACAGGAGAGCGCACGAGGGAG
CTTCCAGGGGGAAACGCCTGGTATCTTTATAGTCCTGTCGGGTTTCGCCACCTCTGACTTGAGCGTCGAT
TTTTGTGATGCTCGTCAGGGGGGCGGAGCCTATGGAAAAACGCCAGCAACGCGGCCTTTTTACGGTTCCT
GGCCTTTTGCTGGCCTTTTGCTCACATGTTCTTTCCTGCGTTATCCCCTGATTCTGTGGATAACCGTATT
ACCGCCTTTGAGTGAGCTGATACCGCTCGCCGCAGCCGAACGACCGAGCGCAGCGAGTCAGTGAGCGAGG
AAGCGGAAGAGCGCCCAATACGCAAACCGCCTCTCCCCGCGCGTTGGCCGATTCATTAATGCAGCTGGCA
CGACAGGTTTCCCGACTGGAAAGCGGGCAGTGAGCGCAACGCAATTAATGTGAGTTAGCTCACTCATTAG
GCACCCCAGGCTTTACACTTTATGCTTCCGGCTCCTATGTTGTGTGGAATTGTGAGCGGATAACAATTTC
ACACAGGAAACAGCTATGACCATGATTACGCCAAGCTCGGAATTAACCCTCACTAAAGGGAACAAAAGCT
G
