>Addgene plasmid #51567 | PhyB-mCherry-CAAX | addgene partial sequence | sequence record 93733 | yADH1-F 5'-ATACGGCCTTCCTTCCAGTT-3'
GTCTTGCTATCAAGTATAAATAGACCTGCAATTATTAATCTTTTGTTTCCTCGTCATTGTTCTCGTTCCC
TTTCTTCCTTGTTTCTTTTTCTGCACAATATTTCAAGCTATACCAAGCATACAATCAACTATCTCATATA
CAAAGCAATGGTTTCCGGAGTCGGGGGTAGTGGCGGTGGCCGTGGCGGTGGCCGTGGCGGAGAAGAAGAA
CCGTCGTCAAGTCACACTCCTAATAACCGAAGAGGAGGAGAACAAGCTCAATCGTCGGGAACGAAATCTC
TCAGACCAAGAAGCAACACTGAATCAATGAGCAAAGCAATTCAACAGTACACCGTCGACGCAAGACTCCA
CGCCGTTTTCGAACAATCCGGCGAATCAGGGAAATCATTCGACTACTCACAATCACTCAAAACGACGACG
TACGGTTCCTCTGTACCTGAGCAACAGATCACAGCTTATCTCTCTCGAATCCAGCGAGGTGGTTACATTC
AGCCTTTCGGATGTATGATCGCCGTCGATGAATCCAGTTTCCGGATCATCGGTTACAGTGAAAACGCCAG
AGAAATGTTAGGGATTATGCCTCAATCTGTTCCTACTCTTGAGAAACCTGAGATTCTAGCTATGGGAACT
GATGTGAGATCTTTGTTCACTTCTTCGAGCTCGATTCTACTCGAGCGTGCTTTCGTTGCTCGAGAGATTA
CCTTGTTAAATCCGGTTTGGATCCATTCCAAGAATACTGGTAAACCGTTTTACGCCATTCTTCATAGGAT
TGATGTTGGTGTTGTTATTGAT
