>Addgene plasmid #51567 | PhyB-mCherry-CAAX | addgene partial sequence | sequence record 93752 | mCherry-F 5'-ccccgtaatgcagaagaaga-3'
CCGAGGACGGCGCCCTGAAGGGCGAGATCAAGCAGAGGCTGAAGCTGAAGGACGGCGGCCACTACGACGC
TGAGGTCAAGACCACCTACAAGGCCAAGAAGCCCGTGCAGCTGCCCGGCGCCTACAACGTCAACATCAAG
TTGGACATCACCTCCCACAACGAGGACTACACCATCGTGGAACAGTACGAACGCGCCGAGGGCCGCCACT
CCACCGGCGGCATGGACGAGCTGTACAAGGGTAGCGATAGCGCAGGCAGTGCTGGTAAGGCTAGCGGTAA
AAAGAAGAAAAAGAAGTCAAAGACAAAGTGTGTAATTATGTAATGCGGGATCCTGAGTAAATAAGCGGCC
GCCACCGCGGTGGAGCTCTAAGCAAATAGCTAAATTATATACGAATTAATATTATGATTAAGTGTTTACG
TGAGTGCGATATTTTTATTACTATCTTATACAGTTGTATATACTCTATAAAATGAGTTGTCTATTAATTA
ACGCGATGAATGCTTTCTGGGTTTACCTCTCCAACAACTCTAGTTTACTTCTCAATACATTCAATTGTAT
TTGATTTGTCAATACTTCATCATTAATCAATTCTATAGTTTTGTTTTTCTCGTTTATTTCCAAATTTAAT
GCATCAATTTTATTATTCAATTTGTCGTTGATTTTGGTTAATGATTTTATGGTTTGATCTCTGGCATTGA
TTGTTTGTGTTAGTTTTTCATTATTGATAATTAAATTATTTAAGTTAGTTATCAACTCGGTGTTTTCAAG
TTTCAAGTTTTCAATTTCTTTAGAGTTTATTAGATTTGTCAA
