>Addgene plasmid #51567 | PhyB-mCherry-CAAX | addgene partial sequence | sequence record 94389 | mCherry-R 5'-TTGGTCACCTTCAGCTTGG-3'
CCTCGATCTCGAACTCGTGGCCGTTCACGGAGCCCTCCATGTGCACCTTGAAGCGCATGAACTCCTTGAT
GATGGCCATGTTATCCTCCTCGCCCTTGCTCACTAGGGAACTACCACCAGCACTACCAGCACTACCAGCA
CTATCGAATTCGCTCGGGATTTGCAAGAAACAGAAAGCCCCAATAACCTTTCCCTCGAGGCTAACCCGCT
TGTTTGCAGTCAATAGAGCCTGAACAAACTTCCCATTGCGGTCAAAGAATGGGAAAGGGAACTTATCCGT
ATCTTGGCCACCAATCGCATTATGCAATACAATCATGAACTTGGTTAAAGCATCAGGACCCTTTAGCATG
CAACAGCTCCCAAACACTTCCCCGACAATCATTTTCCCAATCACTTCACTGCGAGACCAACCCGTAAGCT
TTTCCATCGCCATGTTCCATTCCAGGCAGCACGTGTTCTCGTCAGCAGCAAAAATTGGCGGGATTAGAGG
GTTTGGGCTATGTACAATAGCCTTGTAATCTCCTTGTATGTTGATGAACTTATCCATTACGATTTTCTGA
CTAGTAACGTCTTGTCCAACAAAACAAACGCCGACAATGTTGTTCAAGTAGTCCTTGCTGGAACAAGCAT
TCACAACCACAAAAACTGCTTTCCCTTGTAGTTCGGGGCTGAAAGTTTTCAGCTTAACCTCCACATTCTT
TTCCTCGTCCCCTCTCAAAGCACGAGAAAGAAGCTTATTGACAGTTGCTTCATTCTCTTTGTATATTAAA
TCAGAAACCAGAGACTTCCCCATAGCTTCTTCAACTGAGAGACCTGTCAACTCTGCAATCTTAGCGTTCC
ATCCAT
